>Addgene plasmid #180221 | plenti-arRNA-BFP-backbone | addgene full sequence | sequence record 367330 | Addgene NGS Result
GTCGACGGATCGGGAGATCTCCCGATCCCCTATGGTGCACTCTCAGTACAATCTGCTCTGATGCCGCATA
GTTAAGCCAGTATCTGCTCCCTGCTTGTGTGTTGGAGGTCGCTGAGTAGTGCGCGAGCAAAATTTAAGCT
ACAACAAGGCAAGGCTTGACCGACAATTGCATGAAGAATCTGCTTAGGGTTAGGCGTTTTGCGCTGCTTC
GCGATGTACGGGCCAGATATACGCGTTGACATTGATTATTGACTAGTTATTAATAGTAATCAATTACGGG
GTCATTAGTTCATAGCCCATATATGGAGTTCCGCGTTACATAACTTACGGTAAATGGCCCGCCTGGCTGA
CCGCCCAACGACCCCCGCCCATTGACGTCAATAATGACGTATGTTCCCATAGTAACGCCAATAGGGACTT
TCCATTGACGTCAATGGGTGGAGTATTTACGGTAAACTGCCCACTTGGCAGTACATCAAGTGTATCATAT
GCCAAGTACGCCCCCTATTGACGTCAATGACGGTAAATGGCCCGCCTGGCATTATGCCCAGTACATGACC
TTATGGGACTTTCCTACTTGGCAGTACATCTACGTATTAGTCATCGCTATTACCATGGTGATGCGGTTTT
GGCAGTACATCAATGGGCGTGGATAGCGGTTTGACTCACGGGGATTTCCAAGTCTCCACCCCATTGACGT
CAATGGGAGTTTGTTTTGGCACCAAAATCAACGGGACTTTCCAAAATGTCGTAACAACTCCGCCCCATTG
ACGCAAATGGGCGGTAGGCGTGTACGGTGGGAGGTCTATATAAGCAGCGCGTTTTGCCTGTACTGGGTCT
CTCTGGTTAGACCAGATCTGAGCCTGGGAGCTCTCTGGCTAACTAGGGAACCCACTGCTTAAGCCTCAAT
AAAGCTTGCCTTGAGTGCTTCAAGTAGTGTGTGCCCGTCTGTTGTGTGACTCTGGTAACTAGAGATCCCT
CAGACCCTTTTAGTCAGTGTGGAAAATCTCTAGCAGTGGCGCCCGAACAGGGACTTGAAAGCGAAAGGGA
AACCAGAGGAGCTCTCTCGACGCAGGACTCGGCTTGCTGAAGCGCGCACGGCAAGAGGCGAGGGGCGGCG
ACTGGTGAGTACGCCAAAAATTTTGACTAGCGGAGGCTAGAAGGAGAGAGATGGGTGCGAGAGCGTCAGT
ATTAAGCGGGGGAGAATTAGATCGCGATGGGAAAAAATTCGGTTAAGGCCAGGGGGAAAGAAAAAATATA
AATTAAAACATATAGTATGGGCAAGCAGGGAGCTAGAACGATTCGCAGTTAATCCTGGCCTGTTAGAAAC
ATCAGAAGGCTGTAGACAAATACTGGGACAGCTACAACCATCCCTTCAGACAGGATCAGAAGAACTTAGA
TCATTATATAATACAGTAGCAACCCTCTATTGTGTGCATCAAAGGATAGAGATAAAAGACACCAAGGAAG
CTTTAGACAAGATAGAGGAAGAGCAAAACAAAAGTAAGACCACCGCACAGCAAGCGGCCGGCCGCTGATC
TTCAGACCTGGAGGAGGAGATATGAGGGACAATTGGAGAAGTGAATTATATAAATATAAAGTAGTAAAAA
TTGAACCATTAGGAGTAGCACCCACCAAGGCAAAGAGAAGAGTGGTGCAGAGAGAAAAAAGAGCAGTGGG
AATAGGAGCTTTGTTCCTTGGGTTCTTGGGAGCAGCAGGAAGCACTATGGGCGCAGCGTCAATGACGCTG
ACGGTACAGGCCAGACAATTATTGTCTGGTATAGTGCAGCAGCAGAACAATTTGCTGAGGGCTATTGAGG
CGCAACAGCATCTGTTGCAACTCACAGTCTGGGGCATCAAGCAGCTCCAGGCAAGAATCCTGGCTGTGGA
AAGATACCTAAAGGATCAACAGCTCCTGGGGATTTGGGGTTGCTCTGGAAAACTCATTTGCACCACTGCT
GTGCCTTGGAATGCTAGTTGGAGTAATAAATCTCTGGAACAGATTTGGAATCACACGACCTGGATGGAGT
GGGACAGAGAAATTAACAATTACACAAGCTTAATACACTCCTTAATTGAAGAATCGCAAAACCAGCAAGA
AAAGAATGAACAAGAATTATTGGAATTAGATAAATGGGCAAGTTTGTGGAATTGGTTTAACATAACAAAT
TGGCTGTGGTATATAAAATTATTCATAATGATAGTAGGAGGCTTGGTAGGTTTAAGAATAGTTTTTGCTG
TACTTTCTATAGTGAATAGAGTTAGGCAGGGATATTCACCATTATCGTTTCAGACCCACCTCCCAACCCC
GAGGGGACCCGACAGGCCCGAAGGAATAGAAGAAGAAGGTGGAGAGAGAGACAGAGACAGATCCATTCGA
TTAGTGAACGGATCGGCACTGCGTGCGCCAATTCTGCAGACAAATGGCAGTATTCATCCACAATTTTAAA
AGAAAAGGGGGGATTGGGGGGTACAGTGCAGGGGAAAGAATAGTAGACATAATAGCAACAGACATACAAA
CTAAAGAATTACAAAAACAAATTACAAAAATTCAAAATTTTCGGGTTTATTACAGGGACAGCAGAGATCC
AGTTTGGTTAGTACCGGGCCCGCTCTAGAGGTACCAAGGTCTGGCAGGAAGAGGGCCTATTTCCCATGAT
TCCTTCATATTTGCATATACGATACAAGGCTGTTAGAGAGATAATTAGAATTAATTTGACTGTAAACACA
AAGATATTAGTACAAAATACGTGACGTAGAAAGTAATAATTTCTTGGGTAGTTTGCAGTTTTAAAATTAT
GTTTTAAAATGGACTATCATATGCTTACCGTAACTTGAAAGTATTTCGATTTCTTGGCTTTATATATCTT
GTGGAAAGGACGAAACACCGAGAGACGCTGGCTTATCGAAATTAATACGACTCACTATAGGGAGACCCAA
GCTGGCTAGTTAAGCTATCAACAAGTTTGTACAAAAAAGCTGAACGAGAAACGTAAAATGATATAAATAT
CAATATATTAAATTAGATTTTGCATAAAAAACAGACTACATAATACTGTAAAACACAACATATCCAGTCA
CTATGAATCAACTACTTAGATGGTATTAGTGACCTGTAGTCGACCGACAGCCTTCCAAATGTTCTTCGGG
TGATGCTGCCAACTTAGTCGACCGACAGCCTTCCAAATGTTCTTCTCAAACGGAATCGTCGTATCCAGCC
TACTCGCTATTGTCCTCAATGCCGTATTAAATCATAAAAAGAAATAAGAAAAAGAGGTGCGAGCCTCTTT
TTTGTGTGACAAAATAAAAACATCTACCTATTCATATACGCTAGTGTCATAGTCCTGAAAATCATCTGCA
TCAAGAACAATTTCACAACTCTTATACTTTTCTCTTACAAGTCGTTCGGCTTCATCTGGATTTTCAGCCT
CTATACTTACTAAACGTGATAAAGTTTCTGTAATTTCTACTGTATCGACCTGCAGACTGGCTGTGTATAA
GGGAGCCTGACATTTATATTCCCCAGAACATCAGGTTAATGGCGTTTTTGATGTCATTTTCGCGGTGGCT
GAGATCAGCCACTTCTTCCCCGATAACGGAGACCGGCACACTGGCCATATCGGTGGTCATCATGCGCCAG
CTTTCATCCCCGATATGCACCACCGGGTAAAGTTCACGGGAGACTTTATCTGACAGCAGACGTGCACTGG
CCAGGGGGATCACCATCCGTCGCCCGGGCGTGTCAATAATATCACTCTGTACATCCACAAACAGACGATA
ACGGCTCTCTCTTTTATAGGTGTAAACCTTAAACTGCATTTCACCAGCCCCTGTTCTCGTCAGCAAAAGA
GCCGTTCATTTCAATAAACCGGGCGACCTCAGCCATCCCTTCCTGATTTTCCGCTTTCCAGCGTTCGGCA
CGCAGACGACGGGCTTCATTCTGCATGGTTGTGCTTACCAGACCGGAGATATTGACATCATATATGCCTT
GAGCAACTGATAGCTGTCGCTGTCAACTGTCACTGTAATACGCTGCTTCATAGCATACCTCTTTTTGACA
TACTTCGGGTATACATATCAGTATATATTCTTATACCGCAAAAATCAGCGCGCAAATACGCATACTGTTA
TCTGGCTTTTAGTAAGCCGGATCCACGCGGCGTTTACGCCCCCCCTGCCACTCATCGCAGTACTGTTGTA
ATTCATTAAGCATTCTGCCGACATGGAAGCCATCACAAACGGCATGATGAACCTGAATCGCCAGCGGCAT
CAGCACCTTGTCGCCTTGCGTATAATATTTGCCCATGGTGAAAACGGGGGCGAAGAAGTTGTCCATATTG
GCCACGTTTAAATCAAAACTGGTGAAACTCACCCAGGGATTGGCTGAGACGAAAAACATATTCTCAATAA
ACCCTTTAGGGAAATAGGCCAGGTTTTCACCGTAACACGCCACATCTTGCGAATATATGTGTAGAAACTG
CCGGAAATCGTCGTGGTATTCACTCCAGAGCGATGAAAACGTTTCAGTTTGCTCATGGAAAACGGTGTAA
CAAGGGTGAACACTATCCCATATCACCAGCTCACCGTCTTTCATTGCCATACGGAATTCCGGATGAGCAT
TCATCAGGCGGGCAAGAATGTGAATAAAGGCCGGATAAAACTTGTGCTTATTTTTCTTTACGGTCTTTAA
AAAGGCCGTAATATCCAGCTGAACGGTCTGGTTATAGGTACATTGAGCAACTGACTGAAATGCCTCAAAA
TGTTCTTTACGATGCCATTGGGATATATCAACGGTGGTATATCCAGTGATTTTTTTCTCCATTTTAGCTT
CCTTAGCTCCTGAAAATCTCGATAACTCAAAAAATACGCCCGGTAGTGATCTTATTTCATTATGGTGAAA
GTTGGAACCTCTTACGTGCCGATCAACGTCTCATTTTCGCCAAAAGTTGGCCCAGGGCTTCCCGGTATCA
ACAGGGACACCAGGATTTATTTATTCTGCGAAGTGATCTTCCGTCACAGGTATTTATTCGGCGCAAAGTG
CGTCGGGTGATGCTGCCAACTTAGTCGACTACAGGTCACTAATACCATCTAAGTAGTTGATTCATAGTGA
CTGGATATGTTGTGTTTTACAGTATTATGTAGTCTGTTTTTTATGCAAAATCTAATTTAATATATTGATA
TTTATATCATTTTACGTTTCTCGTTCAGCTTTCTTGTACAAAGTGGTTGATCTAGAGGGCCCGCGGTTCG
AACGTCTCTTGATCATATGGCGCGCCCTCGAGGTCGACGGTATCGATAAGCTCGCTTCACGAGATTCCAG
CAGGTCGAGGGACCTAATAACTTCGTATAGCATACATTATACGAAGTTATATTAAGGGTTCCAAGCTTAA
GCGGCCGCGTGGATAACCGTATTACCGCCATGCATTAGTTATTAATAGTAATCAATTACGGGGTCATTAG
TTCATAGCCCATATATGGAGTTCCGCGTTACATAACTTACGGTAAATGGCCCGCCTGGCTGACCGCCCAA
CGACCCCCGCCCATTGACGTCAATAATGACGTATGTTCCCATAGTAACGCCAATAGGGACTTTCCATTGA
CGTCAATGGGTGGAGTATTTACGGTAAACTGCCCACTTGGCAGTACATCAAGTGTATCATATGCCAAGTA
CGCCCCCTATTGACGTCAATGACGGTAAATGGCCCGCCTGGCATTATGCCCAGTACATGACCTTATGGGA
CTTTCCTACTTGGCAGTACATCTACGTATTAGTCATCGCTATTACCATGGTGATGCGGTTTTGGCAGTAC
ATCAATGGGCGTGGATAGCGGTTTGACTCACGGGGATTTCCAAGTCTCCACCCCATTGACGTCAATGGGA
GTTTGTTTTGGCACCAAAATCAACGGGACTTTCCAAAATGTCGTAACAACTCCGCCCCATTGACGCAAAT
GGGCGGTAGGCGTGTACGGTGGGAGGTCTATATAAGCAGAGCTGGTTTAGTGAACCGTCAGATCCGCTAG
CGCCACCATGAGCGAGCTGATTAAGGAGAACATGCACATGAAGCTGTACATGGAGGGCACCGTGGACAAC
CATCACTTCAAGTGCACATCCGAGGGCGAAGGCAAGCCCTACGAGGGCACCCAGACCATGAGAATCAAGG
TGGTCGAGGGCGGCCCTCTCCCCTTCGCCTTCGACATCCTGGCTACTAGCTTCCTCTACGGCAGCAAGAC
CTTCATCAACCACACCCAGGGCATCCCCGACTTCTTCAAGCAGTCCTTCCCTGAGGGCTTCACATGGGAG
AGAGTCACCACATACGAAGACGGGGGCGTGCTGACCGCTACCCAGGACACCAGCCTCCAGGACGGCTGCC
TCATCTACAACGTCAAGATCAGAGGGGTGAACTTCACATCCAACGGCCCTGTGATGCAGAAGAAAACACT
CGGCTGGGAGGCCTTCACCGAGACTCTGTACCCCGCTGACGGCGGCCTGGAAGGCAGAAACGACATGGCC
CTGAAGCTCGTGGGCGGGAGCCATCTGATCGCAAACATCAAGACCACATATAGATCCAAGAAACCCGCTA
AGAACCTCAAGATGCCTGGCGTCTACTATGTGGACTACAGACTGGAAAGAATCAAGGAGGCCAACAACGA
GACCTACGTCGAGCAGCACGAGGTGGCAGTGGCCAGATACTGCGACCTCCCTAGCAAACTGGGGCACAAA
CTCAATTAAACATGTTTAAGGGTTCCGGTTCCACTAGGTACAATTCGATATCAAGCTTATCGATAATCAA
CCTCTGGATTACAAAATTTGTGAAAGATTGACTGGTATTCTTAACTATGTTGCTCCTTTTACGCTATGTG
GATACGCTGCTTTAATGCCTTTGTATCATGCTATTGCTTCCCGTATGGCTTTCATTTTCTCCTCCTTGTA
TAAATCCTGGTTGCTGTCTCTTTATGAGGAGTTGTGGCCCGTTGTCAGGCAACGTGGCGTGGTGTGCACT
GTGTTTGCTGACGCAACCCCCACTGGTTGGGGCATTGCCACCACCTGTCAGCTCCTTTCCGGGACTTTCG
CTTTCCCCCTCCCTATTGCCACGGCGGAACTCATCGCCGCCTGCCTTGCCCGCTGCTGGACAGGGGCTCG
GCTGTTGGGCACTGACAATTCCGTGGTGTTGTCGGGGAAATCATCGTCCTTTCCTTGGCTGCTCGCCTGT
GTTGCCACCTGGATTCTGCGCGGGACGTCCTTCTGCTACGTCCCTTCGGCCCTCAATCCAGCGGACCTTC
CTTCCCGCGGCCTGCTGCCGGCTCTGCGGCCTCTTCCGCGTCTTCGCCTTCGCCCTCAGACGAGTCGGAT
CTCCCTTTGGGCCGCCTCCCCGCATCGATACCGTCGACCTCGATCGAGACCTAGAAAAACATGGAGCAAT
CACAAGTAGCAATACAGCAGCTACCAATGCTGATTGTGCCTGGCTAGAAGCACAAGAGGAGGAGGAGGTG
GGTTTTCCAGTCACACCTCAGGTACCTTTAAGACCAATGACTTACAAGGCAGCTGTAGATCTTAGCCACT
TTTTAAAAGAAAAGGGGGGACTGGAAGGGCTAATTCACTCCCAACGAAGACAAGATATCCTTGATCTGTG
GATCTACCACACACAAGGCTACTTCCCTGATTGGCAGAACTACACACCAGGGCCAGGGATCAGATATCCA
CTGACCTTTGGATGGTGCTACAAGCTAGTACCAGTTGAGCAAGAGAAGGTAGAAGAAGCCAATGAAGGAG
AGAACACCCGCTTGTTACACCCTGTGAGCCTGCATGGGATGGATGACCCGGAGAGAGAAGTATTAGAGTG
GAGGTTTGACAGCCGCCTAGCATTTCATCACATGGCCCGAGAGCTGCATCCGGACTGTACTGGGTCTCTC
TGGTTAGACCAGATCTGAGCCTGGGAGCTCTCTGGCTAACTAGGGAACCCACTGCTTAAGCCTCAATAAA
GCTTGCCTTGAGTGCTTCAAGTAGTGTGTGCCCGTCTGTTGTGTGACTCTGGTAACTAGAGATCCCTCAG
ACCCTTTTAGTCAGTGTGGAAAATCTCTAGCAGCATGTGAGCAAAAGGCCAGCAAAAGGCCAGGAACCGT
AAAAAGGCCGCGTTGCTGGCGTTTTTCCATAGGCTCCGCCCCCCTGACGAGCATCACAAAAATCGACGCT
CAAGTCAGAGGTGGCGAAACCCGACAGGACTATAAAGATACCAGGCGTTTCCCCCTGGAAGCTCCCTCGT
GCGCTCTCCTGTTCCGACCCTGCCGCTTACCGGATACCTGTCCGCCTTTCTCCCTTCGGGAAGCGTGGCG
CTTTCTCATAGCTCACGCTGTAGGTATCTCAGTTCGGTGTAGGTCGTTCGCTCCAAGCTGGGCTGTGTGC
ACGAACCCCCCGTTCAGCCCGACCGCTGCGCCTTATCCGGTAACTATCGTCTTGAGTCCAACCCGGTAAG
ACACGACTTATCGCCACTGGCAGCAGCCACTGGTAACAGGATTAGCAGAGCGAGGTATGTAGGCGGTGCT
ACAGAGTTCTTGAAGTGGTGGCCTAACTACGGCTACACTAGAAGAACAGTATTTGGTATCTGCGCTCTGC
TGAAGCCAGTTACCTTCGGAAAAAGAGTTGGTAGCTCTTGATCCGGCAAACAAACCACCGCTGGTAGCGG
TGGTTTTTTTGTTTGCAAGCAGCAGATTACGCGCAGAAAAAAAGGATCTCAAGAAGATCCTTTGATCTTT
TCTACGGGGTCTGACGCTCAGTGGAACGAAAACTCACGTTAAGGGATTTTGGTCATGAGATTATCAAAAA
GGATCTTCACCTAGATCCTTTTAAATTAAAAATGAAGTTTTAAATCAATCTAAAGTATATATGAGTAAAC
TTGGTCTGACAGTTACCAATGCTTAATCAGTGAGGCACCTATCTCAGCGATCTGTCTATTTCGTTCATCC
ATAGTTGCCTGACTCCCCGTCGTGTAGATAACTACGATACGGGAGGGCTTACCATCTGGCCCCAGTGCTG
CAATGATACCGCGAGACCCACGCTCACCGGCTCCAGATTTATCAGCAATAAACCAGCCAGCCGGAAGGGC
CGAGCGCAGAAGTGGTCCTGCAACTTTATCCGCCTCCATCCAGTCTATTAATTGTTGCCGGGAAGCTAGA
GTAAGTAGTTCGCCAGTTAATAGTTTGCGCAACGTTGTTGCCATTGCTACAGGCATCGTGGTGTCACGCT
CGTCGTTTGGTATGGCTTCATTCAGCTCCGGTTCCCAACGATCAAGGCGAGTTACATGATCCCCCATGTT
GTGCAAAAAAGCGGTTAGCTCCTTCGGTCCTCCGATCGTTGTCAGAAGTAAGTTGGCCGCAGTGTTATCA
CTCATGGTTATGGCAGCACTGCATAATTCTCTTACTGTCATGCCATCCGTAAGATGCTTTTCTGTGACTG
GTGAGTACTCAACCAAGTCATTCTGAGAATAGTGTATGCGGCGACCGAGTTGCTCTTGCCCGGCGTCAAT
ACGGGATAATACCGCGCCACATAGCAGAACTTTAAAAGTGCTCATCATTGGAAAACGTTCTTCGGGGCGA
AAACTCTCAAGGATCTTACCGCTGTTGAGATCCAGTTCGATGTAACCCACTCGTGCACCCAACTGATCTT
CAGCATCTTTTACTTTCACCAGCGTTTCTGGGTGAGCAAAAACAGGAAGGCAAAATGCCGCAAAAAAGGG
AATAAGGGCGACACGGAAATGTTGAATACTCATACTCTTCCTTTTTCAATATTATTGAAGCATTTATCAG
GGTTATTGTCTCATGAGCGGATACATATTTGAATGTATTTAGAAAAATAAACAAATAGGGGTTCCGCGCA
CATTTCCCCGAAAAGTGCCACCTGAC
Features (pLannotate 1.2.2; 31 found; start..end, strand, type, name):
     31..83      -  misc_feature   bom (fragment): basis of mobility region from pBR322
    238..617     +  enhancer       CMV enhancer: human cytomegalovirus immediate early enhancer
    618..817     +  promoter       CMV promoter: human cytomegalovirus (CMV) immediate early promoter
    835..1015    +  LTR            5' LTR (truncated): truncated 5' long terminal repeat (LTR) from HIV-1
   1062..1187    +  misc_feature   HIV-1 Ψ: packaging signal of human immunodeficiency virus type 1
   1171..1509    +  CDS            HIV-1 gag (fragment): gag protein from human immunodeficiency virus 1; gag
   1684..1917    +  misc_feature   RRE: The Rev response element (RRE) of HIV-1 allows for Rev-dependent mRNA export from the nucleus to the cytoplasm.
   2294..2394    +  CDS            Rev (fragment): human immunodeficiency virus 1 (HIV-1) Rev protein; rev; enhances nuclear export of unspliced and incompletely spliced viral mRNAs
   2444..2561    +  misc_feature   cPPT/CTS: central polypurine tract and central termination sequence of HIV-1
   2641..2881    +  promoter       U6 promoter: RNA polymerase III promoter for human U6 snRNA
   2913..2931    +  promoter       T7 promoter: promoter for bacteriophage T7 RNA polymerase
   2961..3085    +  protein_bind   attR1: mutant version of attR; recombination site for the Gateway® LR reaction LR Clonase™
   3321..3473    -  CDS            dpnD (fragment): DPND_STRPN - Protein predicted: Swiss-Prot protein existence level 4. From Streptococcus pneumoniae serotype 4 (strain ATCC BAA-334 / TIGR4).
   3517..3819    -  CDS            ccdB: CCDB_ECOLI - Also known as G, letB, letD. Experimental evidence at protein level: Swiss-Prot protein existence level 1. Toxic component of a type II toxin-antitoxin (TA) system, functioning in plasmid maintainence. Responsible for the post- segregational killing (PSK) of plasmid-free cells, also referred to as a plasmid addiction system. Half-life of over 2 hours. Cell killing by CcdB is accompanied by filamentation, defects in chromosome and plasmid segregation, defects in cell division, formation of anucleate cells, decreased DNA synthesis and plasmid loss. Interferes with the activity of DN
   3824..3982    -  CDS            ccdA (fragment): CCDA_ECO57 - Also known as H, letA. Experimental evidence at protein level: Swiss-Prot protein existence level 1. Antitoxin component of a type II toxin-antitoxin (TA) system which inhibits the post-segregational killing (PSK) of plasmid-free cells, also referred to as a plasmid addiction system. Binds to and blocks the activity of CcdB; will also remove bound CcdB protein from the CcdB-GyrA complex by forming a CcdA-CcdB complex, a process termed rejuvenation. Functions as a transcriptional corepressor for the ccdAB operon, repression also requires CcdB (By similarity). From Escherichia coli
   4164..4822    -  CDS            CmR: chloramphenicol acetyltransferase; cat; confers resistance to chloramphenicol
   4823..4925    -  promoter       cat promoter: promoter of the E. coli cat gene encoding chloramphenicol acetyltransferase
   5103..5227    -  protein_bind   attR2: mutant version of attR; recombination site for the Gateway® LR reaction LR Clonase™
   5275..5302    -  misc_feature   MCS (fragment): pBluescript multiple cloning site
   5337..5370    +  protein_bind   loxP: Cre-mediated recombination occurs in the 8-bp core sequence (GCATACAT). Cre recombinase
   5486..5789    +  enhancer       CMV enhancer: human cytomegalovirus immediate early enhancer
   5790..5993    +  promoter       CMV promoter: human cytomegalovirus (CMV) immediate early promoter
   6028..6726    +  CDS            TagBFP: TagBFP is a basic (constitutively fluorescent) blue fluorescent protein published in 2008, derived from Entacmaea quadricolor. It is reported to be a very rapidly-maturing monomer with very low acid sensitivity.
   6762..6785    +  misc_feature   MCS (fragment): pBluescript multiple cloning site
   6785..7373    +  misc_feature   WPRE: woodchuck hepatitis virus posttranscriptional regulatory element
   7374..7393    +  misc_feature   MCS (fragment): pBluescript multiple cloning site
   7395..7895    +  CDS            nef (fragment): NEF_HV1LA - Experimental evidence at protein level: Swiss-Prot protein existence level 1. Extracellular Nef protein targets CD4(+) T-lymphocytes for apoptosis by interacting with CXCR4 surface receptors. From Human immunodeficiency virus type 1 group M subtype B (isolate Lai) (HIV-1).
   7902..8082    +  LTR            5' LTR (truncated): truncated 5' long terminal repeat (LTR) from HIV-1
   8144..8732    -  rep_origin     ori: high-copy-number ColE1/pMB1/pBR322/pUC origin of replication
   8903..9763    -  CDS            AmpR: β-lactamase; bla; confers resistance to ampicillin, carbenicillin, and related antibiotics
   9764..9868    -  promoter       AmpR promoter: bla
