[The description below was written by a language model from this plasmid's Addgene catalogue record and pLannotate feature annotations shown in this document.]
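Description:
plenti-arRNA-BFP-backbone is an empty lentiviral transfer vector built on the pcg2.0 backbone, intended as a cloning recipient for making vectors that express ADAR-recruiting RNAs (arRNAs) in mammalian cells while marking those cells with blue fluorescence. It is propagated in E. coli through a high-copy ColE1/pUC-type origin with an ampicillin resistance gene in the backbone. Because the cloning site still holds a ccdB/chloramphenicol-resistance stuffer, the uncut backbone is maintained under both antibiotics in a ccdB-tolerant strain.

The viral portion has a CMV enhancer/promoter fused to a truncated HIV-1 5' LTR, which drives genomic RNA production in packaging cells. This is followed by the Ψ packaging signal with a gag fragment, the RRE, the cPPT/CTS, and a downstream truncated LTR preceded by a nef fragment. Between these elements sit two expression units. The first is a human U6 RNA polymerase III promoter, suited to short non-coding transcripts, followed by a T7 promoter and a Gateway-style cassette flanked by attR1 and attR2. This cassette carries ccdB, a partial ccdA and CmR. Replacing it with an arRNA-encoding sequence places that sequence under U6 control, and loss of the toxic ccdB gene provides counter-selection against parental plasmid in standard strains. The record does not state whether insertion is meant to be by recombination or by restriction-based cloning. The second unit, downstream of a single annotated loxP site, is a CMV enhancer/promoter driving TagBFP, followed by a WPRE to enhance transcript expression. No mammalian drug-resistance marker is annotated, so transfected or transduced cells are identified or sorted by BFP fluorescence. Derived constructs are used for programmable RNA editing that relies on endogenous ADAR.
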