Addgene plasmid #180221: plenti-arRNA-BFP-backbone
Purpose: (Empty Backbone) For the cloning of arRNA-expressing vectors containing BFP fluorescence marker in mammalian cells
Depositing lab: Wensheng Wei. Depositing organization: Peking University. Publication: Programmable RNA editing by recruiting endogenous ADAR using engineered RNAs. Qu L, Yi Z, Zhu S, Wang C, Cao Z, Zhou Z, Yuan P, Yu Y, Tian F, Liu Z, Bao Y, Zhao Y, Wei W. Nat Biotechnol. 2019 Sep;37(9):1059-1069. doi: 10.1038/s41587-019-0178-z. Epub 2019 Jul 15. PubMed 31308540.
Backbone
  Vector backbone: pcg2.0
  Vector type: Mammalian Expression, Lentiviral
  Selectable markers: BFP
Growth in bacteria
  Bacterial resistance: Chloramphenicol and Ampicillin, 25 & 100 μg/mL
  Growth temperature: 37°C
  Growth strain: ccdB Survival
  Copy number: Unknown
Terms and licenses: Academic/Nonprofit Terms; Industry Terms: Not Available to Industry
How to cite: plenti-arRNA-BFP-backbone was a gift from Wensheng Wei (Addgene plasmid # 180221 ; http://n2t.net/addgene:180221 ; RRID:Addgene_180221)
